>Addgene plasmid #137909 | pVAX1-BMP2 | depositor full sequence | sequence record 266304 | Full Sequence
GCTGCTTCGCGATGTACGGGCCAGATATACGCGTTGACATTGATTATTGACTAGTTATTAATAGTAATCA
ATTACGGGGTCATTAGTTCATAGCCCATATATGGAGTTCCGCGTTACATAACTTACGGTAAATGGCCCGC
CTGGCTGACCGCCCAACGACCCCCGCCCATTGACGTCAATAATGACGTATGTTCCCATAGTAACGCCAAT
AGGGACTTTCCATTGACGTCAATGGGTGGAGTATTTACGGTAAACTGCCCACTTGGCAGTACATCAAGTG
TATCATATGCCAAGTACGCCCCCTATTGACGTCAATGACGGTAAATGGCCCGCCTGGCATTATGCCCAGT
ACATGACCTTATGGGACTTTCCTACTTGGCAGTACATCTACGTATTAGTCATCGCTATTACCATGGTGAT
GCGGTTTTGGCAGTACATCAATGGGCGTGGATAGCGGTTTGACTCACGGGGATTTCCAAGTCTCCACCCC
ATTGACGTCAATGGGAGTTTGTTTTGGCACCAAAATCAACGGGACTTTCCAAAATGTCGTAACAACTCCG
CCCCATTGACGCAAATGGGCGGTAGGCGTGTACGGTGGGAGGTCTATATAAGCAGAGCTCTCTGGCTAAC
TAGAGAACCCACTGCTTACTGGCTTATCGAAATTAATACGACTCACTATAGGGAGACCCAAGCTGGCTAG
CGTTTAAACTTAAGCTTGGTACCGAGCTCGGATCCACTAGTCCAGTGTGGTGGAATTCGGCTTGCCACCA
TGGTGGCCGGGACCCGCTGTCTTCTAGCGTTGCTGCTTCCCCAGGTCCTCCTGGGCGGCGCGGCTGGCCT
CGTTCCGGAGCTGGGCCGCAGGAAGTTCGCGGCGGCGTCGTCGGGCCGCCCCTCATCCCAGCCCTCTGAC
GAGGTCCTGAGCGAGTTCGAGCTGCGGCTGCTCAGCATGTTCGGCCTGAAACAGAGACCCACCCCCAGCA
GGGACGCCGTGGTGCCCCCCTACATGCTAGACCTGTATCGCAGGCACTCAGGTCAGCCGGGCTCACCCGC
CCCAGACCACCGGTTGGAGAGGGCAGCCAGCCGAGCCAACACTGTGCGCAGCTTCCACCATGAAGAATCT
TTGGAAGAACTACCAGAAACGAGTGGGAAAACAACCCGGAGATTCTTCTTTAATTTAAGTTCTATCCCCA
CGGAGGAGTTTATCACCTCAGCAGAGCTTCAGGTTTTCCGAGAACAGATGCAAGATGCTTTAGGAAACAA
TAGCAGTTTCCATCACCGAATTAATATTTATGAAATCATAAAACCTGCAACAGCCAACTCGAAATTCCCC
GTGACCAGACTTTTGGACACCAGGTTGGTGAATCAGAATGCAAGCAGGTGGGAAAGTCTTGATGTCACCC
CCGCTGTGATGCGGTGGACTGCACAGGGACACGCCAACCATGGATTCGTGGTGGAAGTGGCCCACTTGGA
GGAGAAACAAGGTGTCTCCAAGAGACATGTTAGGATAAGCAGGTCTTTGCACCAAGATGAACACAGCTGG
TCACAGATAAGGCCATTGCTAGTAACTTTTGGCCATGATGGAAAAGGGCATCCTCTCCACAAAAGAGAAA
AACGTCAAGCCAAACACAAACAGCGGAAACGCCTTAAGTCCAGCTGTAAGAGACACCCTTTGTACGTGGA
CTTCAGTGACGTGGGGTGGAATGACTGGATTGTGGCTCCCCCGGGGTATCACGCCTTTTACTGCCACGGA
GAATGCCCTTTTCCTCTGGCTGATCATCTGAACTCCACTAATCATGCCATTGTTCAGACGTTGGTCAACT
CTGTTAACTCTAAGATTCCTAAGGCATGCTGTGTCCCGACAGAACTCAGTGCTATCTCGATGCTGTACCT
TGACGAGAATGAAAAGGTTGTATTAAAGAACTATCAGGACATGGTTGTGGAGGGTTGTGGGTGTCGCTAG
AAGCCGAATTCTGCAGATATCCAGCACAGTGGCGGCCGCTCGAGTCTAGAGGGCCCGTTTAAACCCGCTG
ATCAGCCTCGACTGTGCCTTCTAGTTGCCAGCCATCTGTTGTTTGCCCCTCCCCCGTGCCTTCCTTGACC
CTGGAAGGTGCCACTCCCACTGTCCTTTCCTAATAAAATGAGGAAATTGCATCGCATTGTCTGAGTAGGT
GTCATTCTATTCTGGGGGGTGGGGTGGGGCAGGACAGCAAGGGGGAGGATTGGGAAGACAATAGCAGGCA
TGCTGGGGATGCGGTGGGCTCTATGGCTTCTACTGGGCGGTTTTATGGACAGCAAGCGAACCGGAATTGC
CAGCTGGGGCGCCCTCTGGTAAGGTTGGGAAGCCCTGCAAAGTAAACTGGATGGCTTTCTTGCCGCCAAG
GATCTGATGGCGCAGGGGATCAAGCTCTGATCAAGAGACAGGATGAGGATCGTTTCGCATGATTGAACAA
GATGGATTGCACGCAGGTTCTCCGGCCGCTTGGGTGGAGAGGCTATTCGGCTATGACTGGGCACAACAGA
CAATCGGCTGCTCTGATGCCGCCGTGTTCCGGCTGTCAGCGCAGGGGCGCCCGGTTCTTTTTGTCAAGAC
CGACCTGTCCGGTGCCCTGAATGAACTGCAAGACGAGGCAGCGCGGCTATCGTGGCTGGCCACGACGGGC
GTTCCTTGCGCAGCTGTGCTCGACGTTGTCACTGAAGCGGGAAGGGACTGGCTGCTATTGGGCGAAGTGC
CGGGGCAGGATCTCCTGTCATCTCACCTTGCTCCTGCCGAGAAAGTATCCATCATGGCTGATGCAATGCG
GCGGCTGCATACGCTTGATCCGGCTACCTGCCCATTCGACCACCAAGCGAAACATCGCATCGAGCGAGCA
CGTACTCGGATGGAAGCCGGTCTTGTCGATCAGGATGATCTGGACGAAGAGCATCAGGGGCTCGCGCCAG
CCGAACTGTTCGCCAGGCTCAAGGCGAGCATGCCCGACGGCGAGGATCTCGTCGTGACCCATGGCGATGC
CTGCTTGCCGAATATCATGGTGGAAAATGGCCGCTTTTCTGGATTCATCGACTGTGGCCGGCTGGGTGTG
GCGGACCGCTATCAGGACATAGCGTTGGCTACCCGTGATATTGCTGAAGAGCTTGGCGGCGAATGGGCTG
ACCGCTTCCTCGTGCTTTACGGTATCGCCGCTCCCGATTCGCAGCGCATCGCCTTCTATCGCCTTCTTGA
CGAGTTCTTCTGAATTATTAACGCTTACAATTTCCTGATGCGGTATTTTCTCCTTACGCATCTGTGCGGT
ATTTCACACCGCATCAGGTGGCACTTTTCGGGGAAATGTGCGCGGAACCCCTATTTGTTTATTTTTCTAA
ATACATTCAAATATGTATCCGCTCATGAGACAATAACCCTGATAAATGCTTCAATAATAGCACGTGCTAA
AACTTCATTTTTAATTTAAAAGGATCTAGGTGAAGATCCTTTTTGATAATCTCATGACCAAAATCCCTTA
ACGTGAGTTTTCGTTCCACTGAGCGTCAGACCCCGTAGAAAAGATCAAAGGATCTTCTTGAGATCCTTTT
TTTCTGCGCGTAATCTGCTGCTTGCAAACAAAAAAACCACCGCTACCAGCGGTGGTTTGTTTGCCGGATC
AAGAGCTACCAACTCTTTTTCCGAAGGTAACTGGCTTCAGCAGAGCGCAGATACCAAATACTGTTCTTCT
AGTGTAGCCGTAGTTAGGCCACCACTTCAAGAACTCTGTAGCACCGCCTACATACCTCGCTCTGCTAATC
CTGTTACCAGTGGCTGCTGCCAGTGGCGATAAGTCGTGTCTTACCGGGTTGGACTCAAGACGATAGTTAC
CGGATAAGGCGCAGCGGTCGGGCTGAACGGGGGGTTCGTGCACACAGCCCAGCTTGGAGCGAACGACCTA
CACCGAACTGAGATACCTACAGCGTGAGCTATGAGAAAGCGCCACGCTTCCCGAAGGGAGAAAGGCGGAC
AGGTATCCGGTAAGCGGCAGGGTCGGAACAGGAGAGCGCACGAGGGAGCTTCCAGGGGGAAACGCCTGGT
ATCTTTATAGTCCTGTCGGGTTTCGCCACCTCTGACTTGAGCGTCGATTTTTGTGATGCTCGTCAGGGGG
GCGGAGCCTATGGAAAAACGCCAGCAACGCGGCCTTTTTACGGTTCCTGGCCTTTTGCTGGCCTTTTGCT
CACATGTTCTTGCTGCTTCGCGATGTACGGGCCAGATATACGCGTTGACATTGATTATTGACT
Features (pLannotate 1.2.2; 11 found; start..end, strand, type, name):
     36..415     +  enhancer       CMV enhancer: human cytomegalovirus immediate early enhancer
    416..619     +  promoter       CMV promoter: human cytomegalovirus (CMV) immediate early promoter
    615..648     +  LTR            5' LTR (truncated) (fragment): truncated 5' long terminal repeat (LTR) from HIV-1
    664..682     +  promoter       T7 promoter: promoter for bacteriophage T7 RNA polymerase
    770..1957    +  CDS            BMP2: BMP2_HUMAN - Also known as BMP2A. Experimental evidence at protein level: Swiss-Prot protein existence level 1. Growth factor of the TGF-beta superfamily that plays essential roles in many developmental processes, including cardiogenesis, neurogenesis, and osteogenesis (PubMed:18436533, PubMed:31019025, PubMed:24362451). Induces cartilage and bone formation (PubMed:3201241). Initiates the canonical BMP signaling cascade by associating with type I receptor BMPR1A and type II receptor BMPR2 (PubMed:15064755, PubMed:17295905, PubMed:18436533). Once all three components are bound together in a com
   2042..2266    +  polyA_signal   bGH poly(A) signal: bovine growth hormone polyadenylation signal
   2439..3233    +  CDS            NeoR/KanR: aminoglycoside phosphotransferase from Tn5; aph(3')-II (or nptII); confers resistance to neomycin, kanamycin, and G418 (Geneticin®)
   3254..3304    -  misc_feature   bom (fragment): basis of mobility region from pBR322
   3331..3419    +  promoter       AmpR promoter (fragment): bla
   3558..4146    +  rep_origin     ori: high-copy-number ColE1/pMB1/pBR322/pUC origin of replication
   4247..4263    +  enhancer       CMV enhancer (fragment): human cytomegalovirus immediate early enhancer
