>Addgene plasmid #137909 | pVAX1-BMP2 | addgene full sequence | sequence record 272351 | Addgene NGS Result
GTGATGCGGTTTTGGCAGTACATCAATGGGCGTGGATAGCGGTTTGACTCACGGGGATTTCCAAGTCTCC
ACCCCATTGACGTCAATGGGAGTTTGTTTTGGCACCAAAATCAACGGGACTTTCCAAAATGTCGTAACAA
CTCCGCCCCATTGACGCAAATGGGCGGTAGGCGTGTACGGTGGGAGGTCTATATAAGCAGAGCTCTCTGG
CTAACTAGAGAACCCACTGCTTACTGGCTTATCGAAATTAATACGACTCACTATAGGGAGACCCAAGCTG
GCTAGCGTTTAAACTTAAGCTTGGTACCGAGCTCGGATCCACTAGTCCAGTGTGGTGGAATTCGGCTTGC
CACCATGGTGGCCGGGACCCGCTGTCTTCTAGCGTTGCTGCTTCCCCAGGTCCTCCTGGGCGGCGCGGCT
GGCCTCGTTCCGGAGCTGGGCCGCAGGAAGTTCGCGGCGGCGTCGTCGGGCCGCCCCTCATCCCAGCCCT
CTGACGAGGTCCTGAGCGAGTTCGAGCTGCGGCTGCTCAGCATGTTCGGCCTGAAACAGAGACCCACCCC
CAGCAGGGACGCCGTGGTGCCCCCCTACATGCTAGACCTGTATCGCAGGCACTCAGGTCAGCCGGGCTCA
CCCGCCCCAGACCACCGGTTGGAGAGGGCAGCCAGCCGAGCCAACACTGTGCGCAGCTTCCACCATGAAG
AATCTTTGGAAGAACTACCAGAAACGAGTGGGAAAACAACCCGGAGATTCTTCTTTAATTTAAGTTCTAT
CCCCACGGAGGAGTTTATCACCTCAGCAGAGCTTCAGGTTTTCCGAGAACAGATGCAAGATGCTTTAGGA
AACAATAGCAGTTTCCATCACCGAATTAATATTTATGAAATCATAAAACCTGCAACAGCCAACTCGAAAT
TCCCCGTGACCAGACTTTTGGACACCAGGTTGGTGAATCAGAATGCAAGCAGGTGGGAAAGTCTTGATGT
CACCCCCGCTGTGATGCGGTGGACTGCACAGGGACACGCCAACCATGGATTCGTGGTGGAAGTGGCCCAC
TTGGAGGAGAAACAAGGTGTCTCCAAGAGACATGTTAGGATAAGCAGGTCTTTGCACCAAGATGAACACA
GCTGGTCACAGATAAGGCCATTGCTAGTAACTTTTGGCCATGATGGAAAAGGGCATCCTCTCCACAAAAG
AGAAAAACGTCAAGCCAAACACAAACAGCGGAAACGCCTTAAGTCCAGCTGTAAGAGACACCCTTTGTAC
GTGGACTTCAGTGACGTGGGGTGGAATGACTGGATTGTGGCTCCCCCGGGGTATCACGCCTTTTACTGCC
ACGGAGAATGCCCTTTTCCTCTGGCTGATCATCTGAACTCCACTAATCATGCCATTGTTCAGACGTTGGT
CAACTCTGTTAACTCTAAGATTCCTAAGGCATGCTGTGTCCCGACAGAACTCAGTGCTATCTCGATGCTG
TACCTTGACGAGAATGAAAAGGTTGTATTAAAGAACTATCAGGACATGGTTGTGGAGGGTTGTGGGTGTC
GCTAGAAGCCGAATTCTGCAGATATCCAGCACAGTGGCGGCCGCTCGAGTCTAGAGGGCCCGTTTAAACC
CGCTGATCAGCCTCGACTGTGCCTTCTAGTTGCCAGCCATCTGTTGTTTGCCCCTCCCCCGTGCCTTCCT
TGACCCTGGAAGGTGCCACTCCCACTGTCCTTTCCTAATAAAATGAGGAAATTGCATCGCATTGTCTGAG
TAGGTGTCATTCTATTCTGGGGGGTGGGGTGGGGCAGGACAGCAAGGGGGAGGATTGGGAAGACAATAGC
AGGCATGCTGGGGATGCGGTGGGCTCTATGGCTTCTACTGGGCGGTTTTATGGACAGCAAGCGAACCGGA
ATTGCCAGCTGGGGCGCCCTCTGGTAAGGTTGGGAAGCCCTGCAAAGTAAACTGGATGGCTTTCTTGCCG
CCAAGGATCTGATGGCGCAGGGGATCAAGCTCTGATCAAGAGACAGGATGAGGATCGTTTCGCATGATTG
AACAAGATGGATTGCACGCAGGTTCTCCGGCCGCTTGGGTGGAGAGGCTATTCGGCTATGACTGGGCACA
ACAGACAATCGGCTGCTCTGATGCCGCCGTGTTCCGGCTGTCAGCGCAGGGGCGCCCGGTTCTTTTTGTC
AAGACCGACCTGTCCGGTGCCCTGAATGAACTGCAAGACGAGGCAGCGCGGCTATCGTGGCTGGCCACGA
CGGGCGTTCCTTGCGCAGCTGTGCTCGACGTTGTCACTGAAGCGGGAAGGGACTGGCTGCTATTGGGCGA
AGTGCCGGGGCAGGATCTCCTGTCATCTCACCTTGCTCCTGCCGAGAAAGTATCCATCATGGCTGATGCA
ATGCGGCGGCTGCATACGCTTGATCCGGCTACCTGCCCATTCGACCACCAAGCGAAACATCGCATCGAGC
GAGCACGTACTCGGATGGAAGCCGGTCTTGTCGATCAGGATGATCTGGACGAAGAGCATCAGGGGCTCGC
GCCAGCCGAACTGTTCGCCAGGCTCAAGGCGAGCATGCCCGACGGCGAGGATCTCGTCGTGACCCATGGC
GATGCCTGCTTGCCGAATATCATGGTGGAAAATGGCCGCTTTTCTGGATTCATCGACTGTGGCCGGCTGG
GTGTGGCGGACCGCTATCAGGACATAGCGTTGGCTACCCGTGATATTGCTGAAGAGCTTGGCGGCGAATG
GGCTGACCGCTTCCTCGTGCTTTACGGTATCGCCGCTCCCGATTCGCAGCGCATCGCCTTCTATCGCCTT
CTTGACGAGTTCTTCTGAATTATTAACGCTTACAATTTCCTGATGCGGTATTTTCTCCTTACGCATCTGT
GCGGTATTTCACACCGCATCAGGTGGCACTTTTCGGGGAAATGTGCGCGGAACCCCTATTTGTTTATTTT
TCTAAATACATTCAAATATGTATCCGCTCATGAGACAATAACCCTGATAAATGCTTCAATAATAGCACGT
GCTAAAACTTCATTTTTAATTTAAAAGGATCTAGGTGAAGATCCTTTTTGATAATCTCATGACCAAAATC
CCTTAACGTGAGTTTTCGTTCCACTGAGCGTCAGACCCCGTAGAAAAGATCAAAGGATCTTCTTGAGATC
CTTTTTTTCTGCGCGTAATCTGCTGCTTGCAAACAAAAAAACCACCGCTACCAGCGGTGGTTTGTTTGCC
GGATCAAGAGCTACCAACTCTTTTTCCGAAGGTAACTGGCTTCAGCAGAGCGCAGATACCAAATACTGTT
CTTCTAGTGTAGCCGTAGTTAGGCCACCACTTCAAGAACTCTGTAGCACCGCCTACATACCTCGCTCTGC
TAATCCTGTTACCAGTGGCTGCTGCCAGTGGCGATAAGTCGTGTCTTACCGGGTTGGACTCAAGACGATA
GTTACCGGATAAGGCGCAGCGGTCGGGCTGAACGGGGGGTTCGTGCACACAGCCCAGCTTGGAGCGAACG
ACCTACACCGAACTGAGATACCTACAGCGTGAGCTATGAGAAAGCGCCACGCTTCCCGAAGGGAGAAAGG
CGGACAGGTATCCGGTAAGCGGCAGGGTCGGAACAGGAGAGCGCACGAGGGAGCTTCCAGGGGGAAACGC
CTGGTATCTTTATAGTCCTGTCGGGTTTCGCCACCTCTGACTTGAGCGTCGATTTTTGTGATGCTCGTCA
GGGGGGCGGAGCCTATGGAAAAACGCCAGCAACGCGGCCTTTTTACGGTTCCTGGCCTTTTGCTGGCCTT
TTGCTCACATGTTCTTGCTGCTTCGCGATGTACGGGCCAGATATACGCGTTGACATTGATTATTGACTAG
TTATTAATAGTAATCAATTACGGGGTCATTAGTTCATAGCCCATATATGGAGTTCCGCGTTACATAACTT
ACGGTAAATGGCCCGCCTGGCTGACCGCCCAACGACCCCCGCCCATTGACGTCAATAATGACGTATGTTC
CCATAGTAACGCCAATAGGGACTTTCCATTGACGTCAATGGGTGGAGTATTTACGGTAAACTGCCCACTT
GGCAGTACATCAAGTGTATCATATGCCAAGTACGCCCCCTATTGACGTCAATGACGGTAAATGGCCCGCC
TGGCATTATGCCCAGTACATGACCTTATGGGACTTTCCTACTTGGCAGTACATCTACGTATTAGTCATCG
CTATTACCATG
Features (pLannotate 1.2.2; 10 found; start..end, strand, type, name):
      1..204     +  promoter       CMV promoter: human cytomegalovirus (CMV) immediate early promoter
    200..233     +  LTR            5' LTR (truncated) (fragment): truncated 5' long terminal repeat (LTR) from HIV-1
    249..267     +  promoter       T7 promoter: promoter for bacteriophage T7 RNA polymerase
    355..1542    +  CDS            BMP2: BMP2_HUMAN - Also known as BMP2A. Experimental evidence at protein level: Swiss-Prot protein existence level 1. Growth factor of the TGF-beta superfamily that plays essential roles in many developmental processes, including cardiogenesis, neurogenesis, and osteogenesis (PubMed:18436533, PubMed:31019025, PubMed:24362451). Induces cartilage and bone formation (PubMed:3201241). Initiates the canonical BMP signaling cascade by associating with type I receptor BMPR1A and type II receptor BMPR2 (PubMed:15064755, PubMed:17295905, PubMed:18436533). Once all three components are bound together in a com
   1627..1851    +  polyA_signal   bGH poly(A) signal: bovine growth hormone polyadenylation signal
   2024..2818    +  CDS            NeoR/KanR: aminoglycoside phosphotransferase from Tn5; aph(3')-II (or nptII); confers resistance to neomycin, kanamycin, and G418 (Geneticin®)
   2839..2889    -  misc_feature   bom (fragment): basis of mobility region from pBR322
   2916..3004    +  promoter       AmpR promoter (fragment): bla
   3143..3731    +  rep_origin     ori: high-copy-number ColE1/pMB1/pBR322/pUC origin of replication
   3832..4211    +  enhancer       CMV enhancer: human cytomegalovirus immediate early enhancer
