[The description below was written by a language model from this plasmid's Addgene catalogue record and pLannotate feature annotations shown in this document.]
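Description:
pVAX1-BMP2 is a small mammalian expression plasmid built on the Invitrogen pVAX1 backbone, a minimal vector designed for direct, non-viral delivery of plasmid DNA. It is propagated in E. coli as a high-copy plasmid through a ColE1/pUC-type origin of replication and is selected with kanamycin via the Tn5 aminoglycoside phosphotransferase gene (NeoR/KanR). The feature tables show no eukaryotic promoter annotated upstream of this marker, so the record supports its use for bacterial selection only. Short annotated fragments of a pBR322 bom region, a bla promoter and an HIV-1 LTR are brief sequence matches within the backbone rather than functional modules.

The payload is the full-length human bone morphogenetic protein 2 (BMP2) cDNA, inserted at an EcoRI site that is retained on both sides of the insert. It is transcribed from the human cytomegalovirus immediate-early enhancer and promoter and terminated by the bovine growth hormone polyadenylation signal, giving strong constitutive expression in transfected mammalian cells. A T7 promoter between the CMV promoter and the coding sequence allows in vitro transcription or serves as a sequencing primer site. No epitope tag or reporter is annotated, so the native secreted growth factor is expected to be produced. BMP2 is a TGF-beta superfamily ligand that signals through type I and type II BMP receptors and induces cartilage and bone formation.

The plasmid was developed in the context of non-viral osteoinductive gene therapy studies, as a constitutive BMP2 overexpression vector. Two sequence records are available, a depositor sequence of 4,263 nt and a sequencing-derived one of 4,211 nt. They differ slightly in length and in numbering origin but show the same set and order of features.
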