Addgene plasmid #137909: pVAX1-BMP2
Purpose: Constitutive mammalian overexpression vector for human bone morphogenetic protein 2 cDNA
Depositing lab: Georg Feichtinger. Publication: Constitutive and inducible co-expression systems for non-viral osteoinductive gene therapy. Feichtinger GA, Hacobian A, Hofmann AT, Wassermann K, Zimmermann A, van Griensven M, Redl H. Eur Cell Mater. 2014 Feb 19;27:166-84; discussion 184. PubMed 24554273.
Backbone
  Vector backbone: pVAX1
  Backbone manufacturer: Invitrogen
  Vector type: Mammalian Expression
Growth in bacteria
  Bacterial resistance: Kanamycin, 50 μg/mL
  Growth temperature: 30°C
  Growth strain: NEB Stable
  Copy number: High Copy
Gene/Insert
  Gene/Insert name: BMP2
  Species: H. sapiens (human)
  Entrez Gene: BMP2 (a.k.a. BDA2, BMP2A, SSFSC, SSFSC1)
  Promoter: CMV
  Cloning method: Restriction Enzyme; 5′ cloning site EcoRI (not destroyed); 3′ cloning site EcoRI (not destroyed)
  Sequencing primers: 5′ Unknown
Terms and licenses: Academic/Nonprofit Terms; Industry Terms: Not Available to Industry
How to cite: pVAX1-BMP2 was a gift from Georg Feichtinger (Addgene plasmid # 137909 ; http://n2t.net/addgene:137909 ; RRID:Addgene_137909)
